Addgene plasmid #171148: pPPC020.306
Purpose: Expression of J3-BBa_J23117-mRFP and J306 scRNA on pBBR1-GmR plasmid
Depositing lab: Jesse Zalatan. Depositing organization: University of Washington. Publication: Portable bacterial CRISPR transcriptional activation enables metabolic engineering in Pseudomonas putida. Kiattisewee C, Dong C, Fontana J, Sugianto W, Peralta-Yahya P, Carothers JM, Zalatan JG. Metab Eng. 2021 Apr 27. pii: S1096-7176(21)00063-X. doi: 10.1016/j.ymben.2021.04.002. PubMed 33930546.
Backbone
  Vector backbone: pBBR1-MCS5
  Backbone manufacturer: Kenneth M. Peterson
  Backbone size w/o insert (bp): 4768
  Total vector size (bp): 6261
  Vector type: Bacterial Expression, CRISPR
Growth in bacteria
  Bacterial resistance: Gentamicin, 10 μg/mL
  Growth temperature: 37°C
  Growth strain: DH5alpha
  Growth instructions: Medium Copy in P. putida
  Copy number: Low Copy
Gene/Insert 1
  Gene/Insert name: J306 scRNA (alt name: TTGTGTCCAGAACGCTCCGT)
  Species: Synthetic
  Insert size (bp): 525
  Promoter: BBa_J23119
  Cloning method: Gibson Cloning
  Sequencing primers: 5′ tttcccagtcacgacgttgt; 3′ tgaccatgattacgccaagc
Gene/Insert 2
  Gene/Insert name: J3-BBa_J23117-mRFP
  Species: Synthetic
  Insert size (bp): 1073
  Promoter: J3-BBa_J23117
  Cloning method: Gibson Cloning
  Sequencing primers: 5′ ggggagaggcggtttgcgta; 3′ cgtttgtgatggcttccatg
Terms and licenses: Academic/Nonprofit Terms; Industry Terms: Not Available to Industry
Depositor comments: Alternative names: pCK120.306, pBBR1-GmR_J3-BBa_J23117-mRFP_J306
How to cite: pPPC020.306 was a gift from Jesse Zalatan (Addgene plasmid # 171148 ; http://n2t.net/addgene:171148 ; RRID:Addgene_171148)
