[The description below was written by a language model from this plasmid's Addgene catalogue record and pLannotate feature annotations shown in this document.]
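Description:
pPPC020.306 is a broad-host-range bacterial plasmid built on the pBBR1-MCS5 backbone that combines a fluorescent reporter and a scaffold guide RNA for CRISPR transcriptional activation (CRISPRa). It replicates through the pBBR1 oriV together with the pBBR1 Rep protein, a system from Bordetella bronchiseptica that works in many Gram-negative species. The record lists it as low copy, with a note that it is medium copy in Pseudomonas putida. Selection is by gentamicin, conferred by the aacC1 acetyltransferase gene, with a class 1 integron Pc promoter annotated upstream. Remnants of the backbone's cloning region (lac promoter and operator, lacZα fragment, T3 and T7 promoters) remain. Several short fragment hits, such as CmR, TcR, lacI and capTEV, are probably backbone remnants or annotation artefacts rather than functional parts.

The plasmid carries two synthetic cassettes. The first expresses the J306 scRNA from the strong constitutive BBa_J23119 promoter. The feature table shows a Streptococcus pyogenes gRNA scaffold extended with an MS2 stem loop, followed by an rrnB terminator region. Such hairpins let a guide RNA recruit an activator domain fused to the MS2 coat protein. The second cassette is the reporter, mRFP1 under "J3-BBa_J23117", which the catalogue lists as its promoter. BBa_J23117 is a weak constitutive promoter, and the annotation tool reports it only as a partial J23119-family match. The reporter is terminated by rrnB T1 and T7Te. The naming suggests that J306 targets a site in the J3 sequence upstream of the promoter, so that recruiting an activator there raises red fluorescence, though the record does not spell this out. No dCas9 or activator protein is annotated, so these would have to be supplied separately. The associated work concerns portable CRISPRa for metabolic engineering in P. putida.
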