Features (pLannotate 1.2.2; 25 found; start..end, strand, type, name):
   1614..2147    -  CDS            GmR: gentamycin acetyltransferase; aacC1; confers resistance to gentamycin
   2336..2364    -  promoter       Pc promoter: intI1 (promoter lies within the coding sequence); class 1 integron promoter
   2402..2518    +  CDS            CmR (fragment): chloramphenicol acetyltransferase; cat; confers resistance to chloramphenicol
   2530..2557    -  terminator     T7Te terminator: phage T7 early transcription terminator
   2573..2644    -  terminator     rrnB T1 terminator: transcription terminator T1 from the E. coli rrnB gene
   2671..3348    -  CDS            mRFP1: monomeric derivative of DsRed (Campbell et al., 2002)
   3388..3410    -  promoter       J23119(SpeI) promoter (fragment): bacterial promoter (Registry of Standard Biological Parts BBa J23119) modified to end with an SpeI site
   3598..3690    +  CDS            lacI (fragment): lac repressor; lacI; The lac repressor binds to the lac operator to inhibit transcription in E. coli. This inhibition can be relieved by adding lactose or isopropyl-β-D-thiogalactopyranoside (IPTG).
   3703..3724    +  protein_bind   CAP binding site: CAP binding activates transcription in the presence of cAMP. E. coli catabolite activator protein
   3739..3769    +  promoter       lac promoter: promoter for the E. coli lac operon
   3777..3793    +  protein_bind   lac operator: The lac repressor binds to the lac operator to inhibit transcription in E. coli. This inhibition can be relieved by adding lactose or isopropyl-β-D-thiogalactopyranoside (IPTG). lac repressor encoded by lacI
   3838..3856    +  promoter       T3 promoter: promoter for bacteriophage T3 RNA polymerase
   3901..3947    -  terminator     rrnB T1 terminator: transcription terminator T1 from the E. coli rrnB gene
   3949..4064    -  ncRNA          5S rRNA: Accession: RF00001 - 5S ribosomal RNA
   4173..4190    -  CDS            capTEV™ (fragment): composite tag for in vivo biotinylation, TEV protease cleavage, and 6xHis tagging
   4258..4276    -  misc_RNA       MS2 stem loop: stem loop that binds the bacteriophage MS2 coat protein
   4275..4339    -  misc_RNA       gRNA scaffold (fragment): guide RNA scaffold for the Streptococcus pyogenes CRISPR/Cas9 system
   4360..4394    -  promoter       J23119(SpeI) promoter: bacterial promoter (Registry of Standard Biological Parts BBa J23119) modified to end with an SpeI site
   4409..4427    -  promoter       T7 promoter: promoter for bacteriophage T7 RNA polymerase
   4435..4590    +  CDS            lacZα (fragment): LacZα fragment of β-galactosidase; lacZ fragment
   4594..4671    -  rep_origin     M13 ori (fragment): M13 bacteriophage origin of replication; arrow indicates direction of (+) strand synthesis
   4671..4702    +  CDS            CmR (fragment): chloramphenicol acetyltransferase confers resistance to chloramphenicol
   5032..5101    -  CDS            TcR (fragment): tetracycline efflux protein; tet; confers resistance to tetracycline
   5162..5824    -  CDS            pBBR1 Rep: replication protein for the broad-host-range plasmid pBBR1 from Bordetella bronchiseptica
   5825..332     -  rep_origin     pBBR1 oriV (across the origin): replication origin of the broad-host-range plasmid pBBR1 from Bordetella bronchiseptica; requires the pBBR1 Rep protein for replication
>Addgene plasmid #171148 | pPPC020.306 | addgene full sequence | sequence record 344820 | Addgene NGS Result
CCCCACTCGCATAGGCTTGGGTCGTTCCAGGCGCGTCAAGGCCAAGCCGCTGCGCGGTCGCTGCGCGAGC
CTTGACCCGCCTTCCACTTGGTGTCCAACCGGCAAGCGAAGCGCGCAGGCCGCAGGCCGGAGGCTTTTCC
CCAGAGAAAATTAAAAAAATTGATGGGGCAAGGCCGCAGGCCGCGCAGTTGGAGCCGGTGGGTATGTGGT
CGAAGGCTGGGTAGCCGGTGGGCAATCCCTGTGGTCAAGCTCGTGGGCAGGCGCAGCCTGTCCATCAGCT
TGTCCAGCAGGGTTGTCCACGGGCCGAGCGAAGCGAGCCAGCCGGTGGCCGCTCGCGGCCATCGTCCACA
TATCCACGGGCTGGCAAGGGAGCGCAGCGACCGCGCAGGGCGAAGCCCGGAGAGCAAGCCCGTAGGGCGC
CGCAGCCGCCGTAGGCGGTCACGACTTTGCGAAGCAAAGTCTAGTGAGTATACTCAAGCATTGAGTGGCC
CGCCGGAGGCACCGCCTTGCGCTGCCCCCGTCGAGCCGGTTGGACACCAAAAGGGAGGGGCAGGCATGGC
GGCATACGCGATCATGCGATGCAAGAAGCTGGCGAAAATGGGCAACGTGGCGGCCAGTCTCAAGCACGCC
TACCGCGAGCGCGAGACGCCCAACGCTGACGCCAGCAGGACGCCAGAGAACGAGCACTGGGCGGCCAGCA
GCACCGATGAAGCGATGGGCCGACTGCGCGAGTTGCTGCCAGAGAAGCGGCGCAAGGACGCTGTGTTGGC
GGTCGAGTACGTCATGACGGCCAGCCCGGAATGGTGGAAGTCGGCCAGCCAAGAACAGCAGGCGGCGTTC
TTCGAGAAGGCGCACAAGTGGCTGGCGGACAAGTACGGGGCGGATCGCATCGTGACGGCCAGCATCCACC
GTGACGAAACCAGCCCGCACATGACCGCGTTCGTGGTGCCGCTGACGCAGGACGGCAGGCTGTCGGCCAA
GGAGTTCATCGGCAACAAAGCGCAGATGACCCGCGACCAGACCACGTTTGCGGCCGCTGTGGCCGATCTA
GGGCTGCAACGGGGCATCGAGGGCAGCAAGGCACGTCACACGCGCATTCAGGCGTTCTACGAGGCCCTGG
AGCGGCCACCAGTGGGCCACGTCACCATCAGCCCGCAAGCGGTCGAGCCACGCGCCTATGCACCGCAGGG
ATTGGCCGAAAAGCTGGGAATCTCAAAGCGCGTTGAGACGCCGGAAGCCGTGGCCGACCGGCTGACAAAA
GCGGTTCGGCAGGGGTATGAGCCTGCCCTACAGGCCGCCGCAGGAGCGCGTGAGATGCGCAAGAAGGCCG
ATCAAGCCCAAGAGACGGCCCGAGACCTTCGGGAGCGCCTGAAGCCCGTTCTGGACGCCCTGGGGCCGTT
GAATCGGGATATGCAGGCCAAGGCCGCCGCGATCATCAAGGCCGTGGGCGAAAAGCTGCTGACGGAACAG
CGGGAAGTCCAGCGCCAGAAACAGGCCCAGCGCCAGCAGGAACGCGGGCGCGCACATTTCCCCGAAAAGT
GCCACCTGCGGCGTTGTGACAATTTACCGAACAACTCCGCGGCCGGGAAGCCGATCTCGGCTTGAACGAA
TTGTTAGGTGGCGGTACTTGGGTCGATATCAAAGTGCATCACTTCTTCCCGTATGCCCAACTTTGTATAG
AGAGCCACTGCGGGATCGTCACCGTAATCTGCTTGCACGTAGATCACATAAGCACCAAGCGCGTTGGCCT
CATGCTTGAGGAGATTGATGAGCGCGGTGGCAATGCCCTGCCTCCGGTGCTCTCCGGAGACTGCGAGATC
ATAGATATAGATCTCACTACGCGGCTGCTCAAACTTGGGCAGAACGTAAGCCGCGAGAGCGCCAACAACC
GCTTCTTGGTCGAAGGCAGCAAGCGCGATGAATGTCTTACTACGGAGCAAGTTCCCGAGGTAATCGGAGT
CCGGCTGATGTTGGGAGTAGGTGGCTACGTCTCCGAACTCACGACCGAAAAGATCAAGAGCAGCCCGCAT
GGATTTGACTTGGTCAGGGCCGAGCCTACATGTGCGAATGATGCCCATACTTGAGCCACCTAACTTTGTT
TTAGGGCGACTGCCCTGCTGCGTAACATCGTTGCTGCTGCGTAACATCGTTGCTGCTCCATAACATCAAA
CATCGACCCACGGCGTAACGCGCTTGCTGCTTGGATGCCCGAGGCATAGACTGTACAAAAAAACAGTCAT
AACAAGCCATGAAAACCGCCACTGCGCCGTTACCACCGCTGCGTTCGGTCAAGGTTCTGGACCAGTTGCG
TGAGCGCATACGCTACTTGCATTACAGTTTACGAACCGAACAGGCTTATGTCAACTGGGTTCGTGCCTTC
ATCCGTTTCCACGGTGTGCGTCCATGGGCAAATATTATACGCAAGGCGACAAGGTGCTGATGCCGCTGGC
GATTCAGGTTCATCATGCCGTTTGTGATGGCTTCCATGTCGGCAGAATGCTTAATGAATTACAACAGTTT
TTATATAAACGCAGAAAGGCCCACCCGAAGGTGAGCCAGTGTGACTCTAGTAGAGAGCGTTCACCGACAA
ACAACAGATAAAACGAAAGGCCCAGTCTTTCGACTGAGCCTTTCGTTTTATTTGATGCCTGGAGATCCTT
ACTCGAGTTTTTAAGCACCGGTGGAGTGACGACCTTCAGCACGTTCGTACTGTTCAACGATGGTGTAGTC
TTCGTTGTGGGAGGTGATGTCCAGTTTGATGTCGGTTTTGTAAGCACCCGGCAGCTGAACCGGTTTTTTA
GCCATGTAGGTGGTTTTAACTTCAGCGTCGTAGTGACCACCGTCTTTCAGTTTCAGACGCATTTTGATTT
CACCTTTCAGAGCACCGTCTTCCGGGTACATACGTTCGGTGGAAGCTTCCCAACCCATGGTTTTTTTCTG
CATAACCGGACCGTCGGACGGGAAGTTGGTACCACGCAGTTTAACTTTGTAGATGAACTCACCGTCTTGC
AGGGAGGAGTCCTGGGTAACGGTAACAACACCACCGTCTTCGAAGTTCATAACACGTTCCCATTTGAAAC
CTTCCGGGAAGGACAGTTTCAGGTAGTCCGGGATGTCAGCCGGGTGTTTAACGTAAGCTTTGGAACCGTA
CTGGAACTGCGGGGACAGGATGTCCCAAGCGAACGGCAGCGGACCACCTTTGGTAACTTTCAGTTTAGCG
GTCTGGGTACCTTCGTACGGACGACCTTCACCTTCACCTTCGATTTCGAACTCGTGACCGTTAACGGAAC
CTTCCATACGAACTTTGAAACGCATGAACTCTTTGATAACGTCTTCGCTACTCGCCATGGTACCTTTCTC
CTCTTTAATGAATTCGCTAGCACAATCCCTAGGACTGAGCTAGCTGTCAATCTATAATCGCAACTTCAAG
ACGACGTTGTGTCCAGAACGCTCCGTAGGAGAAGTGAGGAGACGAGCGAACGCGTCGTACGAGCTTTATG
CATCTTTCACAGCTCGTAGCGATGATTATGACATCGCAGTGAGCAACTGAATAAGCGCTGCGTGAATGAT
CGCAAATGCTGACGTCGGAATTGCCATGCGCCCAATACGCAAACCGCCTCTCCCCGCGCGTTGGCCGATT
CATTAATGCAGCTGGCACGACAGGTTTCCCGACTGGAAAGCGGGCAGTGAGCGCAACGCAATTAATGTGA
GTTAGCTCACTCATTAGGCACCCCAGGCTTTACACTTTATGCTTCCGGCTCGTATGTTGTGTGGAATTGT
GAGCGGATAACAATTTCACACAGGAAACAGCTATGACCATGATTACGCCAAGCGCGCAATTAACCCTCAC
TAAAGGGAACAAAAGCTGGTCTAGCTTAAGAGTTCACCGACAAACAACAGATAAAACGAAAGGCCCAGTC
TTTCGACTGAGCCTTTCGTTTTATTTGATGCCTGGCAGTTCCCTACTCTCGCATGGGGAGACCCCACACT
ACCATCGGCGCTACGGCGTTTCACTTCTGAGTTCGGCATGGGGTCAGGTGGGGCCACCGCGCTACTGCCG
CCAGGCAAATTCTGTTTTATCAGACCGCTTCTGCGTTCTGATTTAATCTGTATCAGGCTGAAAATCTTCT
CTCATCCGCCAAAACAGCCAAGCTGGAGACCGTTTAAACTCAATGATGATGATGATGATGGTCGACGGCG
CTATTCAGATCCTCTTCTGAGATGAGTTTTTGTTCGGGCCCAAGCTTCAAAAAAAGCACATGGGTGATCC
TCATGTGCCACTTTTTCAAGTTGATAACGGACTAGCCTTATTTTAACTTGCTATTTCTAGCTCTAAAACA
CGGAGCGTTCTGGACACAAACTAGTATTATACCTAGGACTGAGCTAGCTGTCAAGAGCTCCAATTCGCCC
TATAGTGAGTCGTATTACGCGCGCTCACTGGCCGTCGTTTTACAACGTCGTGACTGGGAAAACCCTGGCG
TTACCCAACTTAATCGCCTTGCAGCACATCCCCCTTTCGCCAGCTGGCGTAATAGCGAAGAGGCCCGCAC
CGATCGCCCTTCCCAACAGTTGCGCAGCCTGAATGGCGAATGGAAATTGTAAGCGTTAATATTTTGTTAA
AATTCGCGTTAAATTTTTGTTAAATCAGCTCATTTTTTAACCAATAGGCCGTACTGCGATGAGTGGCAGG
GCGGGGCGTAATTTTTTTAAGGCAGTTATTGGTGCCCTTAAACGCCTGGTTGCTACGCCTGAATAAGTGA
TAATAAGCGGATGAATGGCAGAAATTCGAAAGCAAATTCGACCCGGTCGTCGGTTCAGGGCAGGGTCGTT
AAATAGCCGCTTATGTCTATTGCTGGTTTACCGGTTTATTGACTACCGGAAGCAGTGTGACCGTGTGCTT
CTCAAATGCCTGAGGCCAGTTTGCTCAGGCTCTCCCCGTGGAGGTAATAATTGACGATATGATCATTTAT
TCTGCCTCCCAGAGCCTGATAAAAACGGTGAATCCGTTAGCGAGGTGCCGCCGGCTTCCATTCAGGTCGA
GGTGGCCCGGCTCCATGCACCGCGACGCAACGCGGGGAGGCAGACAAGGTATAGGGCGGCGAGGCGGCTA
CAGCCGATAGTCTGGAACAGCGCACTTACGGGTTGCTGCGCAACCCAAGTGCTACCGGCGCGGCAGCGTG
ACCCGTGTCGGCGGCTCCAACGGCTCGCCATCGTCCAGAAAACACGGCTCATCGGGCATCGGCAGGCGCT
GCTGCCCGCGCCGTTCCCATTCCTCCGTTTCGGTCAAGGCTGGCAGGTCTGGTTCCATGCCCGGAATGCC
GGGCTGGCTGGGCGGCTCCTCGCCGGGGCCGGTCGGTAGTTGCTGCTCGCCCGGATACAGGGTCGGGATG
CGGCGCAGGTCGCCATGCCCCAACAGCGATTCGTCCTGGTCGTCGTGATCAACCACCACGGCGGCACTGA
ACACCGACAGGCGCAACTGGTCGCGGGGCTGGCCCCACGCCACGCGGTCATTGACCACGTAGGCCGACAC
GGTGCCGGGGCCGTTGAGCTTCACGACGGAGATCCAGCGCTCGGCCACCAAGTCCTTGACTGCGTATTGG
ACCGTCCGCAAAGAACGTCCGATGAGCTTGGAAAGTGTCTTCTGGCTGACCACCACGGCGTTCTGGTGGC
CCATCTGCGCCACGAGGTGATGCAGCAGCATTGCCGCCGTGGGTTTCCTCGCAATAAGCCCGGCCCACGC
CTCATGCGCTTTGCGTTCCGTTTGCACCCAGTGACCGGGCTTGTTCTTGGCTTGAATGCCGATTTCTCTG
GACTGCGTGGCCATGCTTATCTCCATGCGGTAGGGGTGCCGCACGGTTGCGGCACCATGCGCAATCAGCT
GCAACTTTTCGGCAGCGCGACAACAATTATGCGTTGCGTAAAAGTGGCAGTCAATTACAGATTTTCTTTA
ACCTACGCAATGAGCTATTGCGGGGGGTGCCGCAATGAGCTGTTGCGTACCCCCCTTTTTTAAGTTGTTG
ATTTTTAAGTCTTTCGCATTTCGCCCTATATCTAGTTCTTTGGTGCCCAAAGAAGGGCACCCCTGCGGGG
TTCCCCCACGCCTTCGGCGCGGCTCCCCCTCCGGCAAAAAGTGGCCCCTCCGGGGCTTGTTGATCGACTG
CGCGGCCTTCGGCCTTGCCCAAGGTGGCGCTGCCCCCTTGGAACCCCCGCACTCGCCGCCGTGAGGCTCG
GGGGGCAGGCGGGCGGGCTTCGCCCTTCGACTGC
